>Addgene plasmid #89874 | pAAV-hSYN-DRD2-V2tail-TevN-BLITz1-TetR-VP16-bGHpA | addgene full sequence | sequence record 177078 | Addgene NGS Result
AAGCTTGCCACCATGAAGACGATCATCGCCCTGAGCTACATCTTCTGCCTGGTATTCGCCGACTACAAGG
ACGATGATGACGCCAGCATGGATCCACTGAACCTGTCCTGGTATGATGATGATCTGGAGAGGCAGAACTG
GAGCCGGCCCTTCAATGGGTCAGAAGGGAAGGCAGACAGGCCCCACTACAACTACTATGCCATGCTGCTC
ACCCTCCTCATCTTTATCATCGTCTTTGGCAATGTGCTGGTGTGCATGGCTGTATCCCGAGAGAAGGCTT
TGCAGACCACCACCAACTACTTGATAGTCAGCCTTGCTGTGGCTGATCTTCTGGTGGCCACACTGGTAAT
GCCGTGGGTTGTCTACCTGGAGGTGGTGGGTGAGTGGAAATTCAGCAGGATTCACTGTGACATCTTTGTC
ACTCTGGATGTCATGATGTGCACAGCAAGCATCCTGAACCTGTGTGCCATCAGCATTGACAGGTACACAG
CTGTGGCAATGCCCATGCTGTATAACACACGCTACAGCTCCAAGCGCCGAGTTACTGTCATGATTGCCAT
TGTCTGGGTCCTGTCCTTCACCATCTCCTGCCCACTGCTCTTCGGACTCAACAATACAGACCAGAATGAG
TGTATCATTGCCAACCCTGCCTTTGTGGTCTACTCCTCCATTGTCTCATTCTACGTGCCCTTCATCGTCA
CTCTGCTGGTCTATATCAAAATCTACATCGTCCTCCGGAAGCGCCGGAAGCGGGTCAACACCAAGCGCAG
CAGTCGAGCTTTCAGAGCCAACCTGAAGACACCACTCAAGGATGCTGCCCGCCGAGCTCAGGAGCTGGAA
ATGGAGATGCTGTCAAGCACCAGCCCCCCAGAGAGGACCCGGTATAGCCCCATCCCTCCCAGTCACCACC
AGCTCACTCTCCCTGATCCATCCCACCACGGCCTACATAGCAACCCTGACAGTCCTGCCAAACCAGAGAA
GAATGGGCACGCCAAGATTGTCAATCCCAGGATTGCCAAGTTCTTTGAGATCCAGACCATGCCCAATGGC
AAAACCCGGACCTCCCTTAAGACGATGAGCCGCAGAAAGCTCTCCCAGCAGAAGGAGAAGAAAGCCACTC
AGATGCTTGCCATTGTTCTCGGTGTGTTCATCATCTGCTGGCTGCCCTTCTTCATCACGCACATCCTGAA
TATACACTGTGATTGCAACATCCCACCAGTCCTCTACAGCGCCTTCACATGGCTGGGCTATGTCAACAGT
GCCGTCAACCCCATCATCTACACCACCTTCAACATCGAGTTCCGCAAGGCCTTCATGAAGATCTTGCACT
GCGAATTCGGACGCACCCCACCCAGCCTGGGTCCCCAAGATGAGTCCTGCACCACCGCCAGCTCCTCCCT
GGCCAAGGACACTTCATCGCTTCAACTTCCTCCTCTTGAACGTCTTACTCTCGGTGGCTCTGGAGGTCTC
GAGATGGGCGAGAGCCTGTTCAAGGGACCTAGGGACTACAACCCTATCAGTAGCACAATTTGTCACCTGA
CCAACGAGAGTGATGGCCACACAACAAGCCTGTACGGCATCGGGTTCGGACCCTTTATCATCACCAACAA
GCACCTGTTCAGGCGGAATAATGGCACTCTGCTGGTGCAGAGCCTGCACGGGGTGTTCAAAGTGAAGAAC
ACAACCACTCTGCAGCAGCACCTGATCGATGGGCGGGATATGATCATCATTAGGATGCCCAAGGACTTCC
CCCCTTTTCCTCAGAAACTGAAGTTCCGAGAGCCCCAGAGAGAGGAGAGAATCTGTCTGGTGACCACAAA
CTTTCAGGAGCTCGGTAGTGGTAGTGGGGAGTTTCTGGCAACCACACTGGAACGGATCGAGAAAAATTTC
GTGATTACTGATCCGAGACTGCCTGACAACCCAATCATTTTTGCGAGCGATTCCTTCCTGCAGCTGACAG
AATATTCTCGGGAAGAGATCCTGGGGCGCAATTGCCGTTTTCTGCAGGGACCCGAGACAGACCGTGCCAC
TGTTCGGAAAATCAGAGATGCTATTGACAACCAGACTGAAGTGACCGTTCAGCTGATCAATTATACCAAG
AGCGGCAAGAAGTTCTGGAACGTGTTCCACCTGCAGCCGATGCGCGATTATAAGGGCGACGTCCAGTACT
TCATTGGCGTGCAGCTGGATGGCACCGAACGTCTTCATGGCGCCGCTGAGCGTGAGGCGGTCTGCCTGAT
CAAAAAGACAGCCTTTCAGATTGCTGAGAACCTGTACTTCCAGGGCTCTAGATTAGATAAAAGTAAAGTG
ATTAACAGCGCATTAGAGCTGCTTAATGAGGTCGGAATCGAAGGTTTAACAACCCGTAAACTCGCCCAGA
AGCTAGGTGTAGAGCAGCCTACATTGTATTGGCATGTAAAAAATAAGCGGGCTTTGCTCGACGCCTTAGC
CATTGAGATGTTAGATAGGCACCATACTCACTTTTGCCCTTTAGAAGGGGAAAGCTGGCAAGATTTTTTA
CGTAATAACGCTAAAAGTTTTAGATGTGCTTTACTAAGTCATCGCGATGGAGCAAAAGTACATTTAGGTA
CACGGCCTACAGAAAAACAGTATGAAACTCTCGAAAATCAATTAGCCTTTTTATGCCAACAAGGTTTTTC
ACTAGAGAATGCATTATATGCACTCAGCGCTGTGGGGCATTTTACTTTAGGTTGCGTATTGGAAGATCAA
GAGCATCAAGTCGCTAAAGAAGAAAGGGAAACACCTACTACTGATAGTATGCCGCCATTATTACGACAAG
CTATCGAATTATTTGATCACCAAGGTGCAGAGCCAGCCTTCTTATTCGGCCTTGAATTGATCATATGCGG
ATTAGAAAAACAACTTAAATGTGAAAGTGGGTCCGCGTACAGCCGCGCGCGTACGAAAAACAATTACGGG
TCTACCATCGAGGGCCTGCTCGATCTCCCGGACGACGACGCCCCCGAAGAGGCGGGGCTGGCGGCTCCGC
GCCTGTCCTTTCTCCCCGCGGGACACACGCGCAGACTGTCGACGGCCCCCCCGACCGATGTCAGCCTGGG
GGACGAGCTCCACTTAGACGGCGAGGACGTGGCGATGGCGCATGCCGACGCGCTAGACGATTTCGATCTG
GACATGTTGGGGGACGGGGATTCCCCGGGTCCGGGATTTACCCCCCACGACTCCGCCCCCTACGGCGCTC
TGGATATGGCCGACTTCGAGTTTGAGCAGATGTTTACCGATGCCCTTGGAATTGACGAGTACGGTGGGTA
GGCGGCCGCTCATAAAGCTCGACTGTGCCTTCTAGTTGCCAGCCATCTGTTGTTTGCCCCTCCCCCGTGC
CTTCCTTGACCCTGGAAGGTGCCACTCCCACTGTCCTTTCCTAATAAAATGAGGAAATTGCATCGCATTG
TCTGAGTAGGTGTCATTCTATTCTGGGGGGTGGGGTGGGGCAGGACAGCAAGGGGGAGGATTGGGAAGAC
AATAGCAGGCATGCTGGGGATGCGGTCCGGACTGTACAATTGCATTCATTTTATGTTTCAGGTTCAGGGG
GAGATGTGGGAGGTTTTTTAAAGCAAGTAAAACCTCTACAAATGTGGTAAAATCGATAAGGATCTTCCTA
GAGCATGGCTACGTAGATAAGTAGCATGGCGGGTTAATCATTAACTACAAGGAACCCCTAGTGATGGAGT
TGGCCACTCCCTCTCTGCGCGCTCGCTCGCTCACTGAGGCCGGGCGACCAAAGGTCGCCCGACGCCCGGG
CTTTGCCCGGGCGGCCTCAGTGAGCGAGCGAGCGCGCAGCTGCATTAATGAATCGGCCAACGCGCGGGGA
GAGGCGGTTTGCGTATTGGGCGCTCTTCCGCTTCCTCGCTCACTGACTCGCTGCGCTCGGTCGTTCGGCT
GCGGCGAGCGGTATCAGCTCACTCAAAGGCGGTAATACGGTTATCCACAGAATCAGGGGATAACGCAGGA
AAGAACATGTGAGCAAAAGGCCAGCAAAAGGCCAGGAACCGTAAAAAGGCCGCGTTGCTGGCGTTTTTCC
ATAGGCTCCGCCCCCCTGACGAGCATCACAAAAATCGACGCTCAAGTCAGAGGTGGCGAAACCCGACAGG
ACTATAAAGATACCAGGCGTTTCCCCCTGGAAGCTCCCTCGTGCGCTCTCCTGTTCCGACCCTGCCGCTT
ACCGGATACCTGTCCGCCTTTCTCCCTTCGGGAAGCGTGGCGCTTTCTCATAGCTCACGCTGTAGGTATC
TCAGTTCGGTGTAGGTCGTTCGCTCCAAGCTGGGCTGTGTGCACGAACCCCCCGTTCAGCCCGACCGCTG
CGCCTTATCCGGTAACTATCGTCTTGAGTCCAACCCGGTAAGACACGACTTATCGCCACTGGCAGCAGCC
ACTGGTAACAGGATTAGCAGAGCGAGGTATGTAGGCGGTGCTACAGAGTTCTTGAAGTGGTGGCCTAACT
ACGGCTACACTAGAAGAACAGTATTTGGTATCTGCGCTCTGCTGAAGCCAGTTACCTTCGGAAAAAGAGT
TGGTAGCTCTTGATCCGGCAAACAAACCACCGCTGGTAGCGGTGGTTTTTTTGTTTGCAAGCAGCAGATT
ACGCGCAGAAAAAAAGGATCTCAAGAAGATCCTTTGATCTTTTCTACGGGGTCTGACGCTCAGTGGAACG
AAAACTCACGTTAAGGGATTTTGGTCATGAGATTATCAAAAAGGATCTTCACCTAGATCCTTTTAAATTA
AAAATGAAGTTTTAAATCAATCTAAAGTATATATGAGTAAACTTGGTCTGACAGTTACCAATGCTTAATC
AGTGAGGCACCTATCTCAGCGATCTGTCTATTTCGTTCATCCATAGTTGCCTGACTCCCCGTCGTGTAGA
TAACTACGATACGGGAGGGCTTACCATCTGGCCCCAGTGCTGCAATGATACCGCGAGACCCACGCTCACC
GGCTCCAGATTTATCAGCAATAAACCAGCCAGCCGGAAGGGCCGAGCGCAGAAGTGGTCCTGCAACTTTA
TCCGCCTCCATCCAGTCTATTAATTGTTGCCGGGAAGCTAGAGTAAGTAGTTCGCCAGTTAATAGTTTGC
GCAACGTTGTTGCCATTGCTACAGGCATCGTGGTGTCACGCTCGTCGTTTGGTATGGCTTCATTCAGCTC
CGGTTCCCAACGATCAAGGCGAGTTACATGATCCCCCATGTTGTGCAAAAAAGCGGTTAGCTCCTTCGGT
CCTCCGATCGTTGTCAGAAGTAAGTTGGCCGCAGTGTTATCACTCATGGTTATGGCAGCACTGCATAATT
CTCTTACTGTCATGCCATCCGTAAGATGCTTTTCTGTGACTGGTGAGTACTCAACCAAGTCATTCTGAGA
ATAGTGTATGCGGCGACCGAGTTGCTCTTGCCCGGCGTCAATACGGGATAATACCGCGCCACATAGCAGA
ACTTTAAAAGTGCTCATCATTGGAAAACGTTCTTCGGGGCGAAAACTCTCAAGGATCTTACCGCTGTTGA
GATCCAGTTCGATGTAACCCACTCGTGCACCCAACTGATCTTCAGCATCTTTTACTTTCACCAGCGTTTC
TGGGTGAGCAAAAACAGGAAGGCAAAATGCCGCAAAAAAGGGAATAAGGGCGACACGGAAATGTTGAATA
CTCATACTCTTCCTTTTTCAATATTATTGAAGCATTTATCAGGGTTATTGTCTCATGAGCGGATACATAT
TTGAATGTATTTAGAAAAATAAACAAATAGGGGTTCCGCGCACATTTCCCCGAAAAGTGCCACCTAAATT
GTAAGCGTTAATATTTTGTTAAAATTCGCGTTAAATTTTTGTTAAATCAGCTCATTTTTTAACCAATAGG
CCGAAATCGGCAAAATCCCTTATAAATCAAAAGAATAGACCGAGATAGGGT
[37 nt withheld, positions 5932-5968]
AAAGAACGTGGACTCCAACGTCAAAGG
[49 nt withheld, positions 5996-6044]
T
[91 nt withheld, positions 6046-6136]
G
[124 nt withheld, positions 6138-6261]
CCCATTCGCCATTCAGGCTGCGCAACTGTTGGGAAGGGCGATCGGTGCGGGCCTCTTCGCTATTACGCCA
GCTGCGCGCTCGCTCGCTCACTGAGGCCGCCCGGGCAAAGCCCGGGCGTCGGGCGACCTTTGGTCGCCCG
GCCTCAGTGAGCGAGCGAGCGCGCAGAGAGGGAGTGGCCAACTCCATCACTAGGGGTTCCTTGTAGTTAA
TGATTAACCCGCCATGCTACTTATCTACGTAGCCATGCTCTAGGAAGATCGTAGGTTAATTAATCTAGAC
TGCAGAGGGCCCTGCGTATGAGTGCAAGTGGGTTTTAGGACCAGGATGAGGCGGGGTGGGGGTGCCTACC
TGACGACCGACCCCGACCCACTGGACAAGCACCCAACCCCCATTCCCCAAATTGCGCATCCCCTATCAGA
GAGGGGGAGGGGAAACAGGATGCGGCGAGGCGCGTGCGCACTGCCAGCTTCAGCACCGCGGACAGTGCCT
TCGCCCCCGCCTGGCGGCGCGCGCCACCGCCGCCTCAGCACTGAAGGCGCGCTGACGTCACTCGCCGGTC
CCCCGCAAACTCCCCTTCCCGGCCACCTTGGTCGCGTCCGCGCCGCCGCCGGCCCAGCCGGACCGCACCA
CGCGAGGCGCGAGATAGGGGGGCACGGGCGCGACCATCTGCGCTGCGGCGCCGGCGACTCAGCGCTGCCT
CAGTCTGCGGTGGGCAGCGGAGGAGTCGTGTCGTGCCTGAGAGCGCAGTCGAGAGGATCT
Features (pLannotate 1.2.2; 17 found; start..end, strand, type, name):
     61..81      +  CDS            3xFLAG (fragment): three tandem FLAG® epitope tags
     88..1332    +  CDS            Drd2 (fragment): DRD2_RAT - Experimental evidence at protein level: Swiss-Prot protein existence level 1. Dopamine receptor whose activity is mediated by G proteins which inhibit adenylyl cyclase (PubMed:1321233). Positively regulates postnatal regression of retinal hyaloid vessels via suppression of VEGFR2/KDR activity, downstream of OPN5 (By similarity). From Rattus norvegicus (Rat).
   1423..1827    +  CDS            POLG_TEV (fragment): Experimental evidence at protein level: Swiss-Prot protein existence level 1. [Nuclear inclusion protein A]: has RNA-binding and proteolytic activities. From Tobacco etch virus (TEV).
   1876..2193    +  CDS            miniSOG: miniSOG is a basic (constitutively fluorescent) cyan fluorescent protein published in 2011, derived from Arabidopsis thaliana. It requires the cofactor flavin for fluorescence.
   2287..2903    +  CDS            TetR (fragment): tetracycline repressor TetR; tetR from transposon Tn10; TetR binds to the tetracycline operator tetO to inhibit transcription. This inhibition can be relieved by adding tetracycline or doxycycline.
   3055..3288    +  CDS            VP16 AD: transcriptional activation domain of herpes simplex virus protein VP16 (Triezenberg et al., 1988; Cousens et al., 1989); UL48
   3313..3520    +  polyA_signal   bGH poly(A) signal: bovine growth hormone polyadenylation signal
   3551..3619    -  CDS            large T antigen (fragment): large T antigen from SV40 (simian virus 40)
   3690..3823    +  repeat_region  AAV2 ITR: inverted terminal repeat of adeno-associated virus serotype 2 inverted
   3817..3873    -  CDS            lacI (fragment): lac repressor; lacI; The lac repressor binds to the lac operator to inhibit transcription in E. coli. This inhibition can be relieved by adding lactose or isopropyl-β-D-thiogalactopyranoside (IPTG).
   4056..4644    -  rep_origin     ori: high-copy-number ColE1/pMB1/pBR322/pUC origin of replication
   4815..5675    -  CDS            AmpR: β-lactamase; bla; confers resistance to ampicillin, carbenicillin, and related antibiotics
   5676..5780    -  promoter       AmpR promoter: bla
   5833..6261    -  rep_origin     f1 ori (sequence partly withheld): f1 bacteriophage origin of replication; arrow indicates direction of (+) strand synthesis
   6266..6335    -  CDS            lacZα (fragment): LacZα fragment of β-galactosidase; lacZ fragment
   6330..6462    -  repeat_region  AAV2 ITR (fragment): inverted terminal repeat of adeno-associated virus serotype 2 inverted
   6562..7009    +  promoter       hSyn promoter: human synapsin I promoter; confers neuron-specific expression (Kügler et al., 2003)
