[The description below was written by a language model from this plasmid's Addgene catalogue record and pLannotate feature annotations shown in this document.]
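Description:
pAAV-hSYN-DRD2-V2tail-TevN-BLITz1-TetR-VP16-bGHpA is an AAV transfer plasmid built on the pAAV-MCS backbone, intended for mammalian expression and for packaging into recombinant AAV. It is maintained in E. coli through a high-copy ColE1/pUC-type origin with ampicillin selection (AmpR with its bla promoter) and also carries an f1 origin. Two AAV2 inverted terminal repeats flank the expression cassette and supply the cis signals for genome replication and encapsidation. The catalogue lists a total size of 7,108 bp, while the annotated sequencing record is 7,021 nt, so the two differ slightly. Short hits to lacI, lacZα and SV40 large T antigen appear to be backbone remnants rather than functional genes.

The cassette is driven by the human synapsin I promoter, which confers neuron-specific expression, and ends in a bovine growth hormone polyadenylation signal. It encodes a single synthetic fusion protein of about 3.4 kb: an N-terminal FLAG epitope, the short isoform of the dopamine D2 receptor (residues 242–270 deleted; the annotation matches the rat protein), a V2 tail segment that is named in the construct but not annotated, a fragment of TEV protease (TevN), the BLITz1 module, and a TetR–VP16 transcriptional activator. BLITz1 coincides with a feature the annotation tool labels miniSOG, a flavin-binding domain of plant origin, which fits a light-responsive element, although the record does not define it.

The stated purpose is to express the DRD2-iTango component. The architecture suggests a receptor-tethered TetR–VP16 that is released by reconstituted TEV protease to activate a tetO-driven reporter. The complementary protease fragment and the reporter are not on this plasmid. The associated work concerns temporally precise labelling and control of neuromodulatory circuits in the mammalian brain.
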