Addgene plasmid #89874: pAAV-hSYN-DRD2-V2tail-TevN-BLITz1-TetR-VP16-bGHpA
Purpose: expresses DRD2-iTango component in mammalian cells for AAV production
Depositing lab: Hyungbae Kwon. Depositing organization: Max Planck Florida Institute. Publication: Temporally precise labeling and control of neuromodulatory circuits in the mammalian brain. Lee D, Creed M, Jung K, Stefanelli T, Wendler DJ, Oh WC, Mignocchi NL, Luscher C, Kwon HB. Nat Methods. 2017 May;14(5):495-503. doi: 10.1038/nmeth.4234. Epub 2017 Apr 3. PubMed 28369042.
Backbone
  Vector backbone: pAAV-MCS
  Backbone manufacturer: Stratagene
  Total vector size (bp): 7108
  Vector type: Mammalian Expression, AAV
Growth in bacteria
  Bacterial resistance: Ampicillin, 100 μg/mL
  Growth temperature: 30°C
  Growth strain: NEB Stable
  Copy number: High Copy
Gene/Insert
  Gene/Insert name: DRD2-V2tail-TevN-BLITz1-TetR-VP16 (alt name: short isoform of DRD2)
  Species: Synthetic
  Insert size (bp): 3366
  Mutation: short isoform of DRD2 (deletion of 242-270)
  Promoter: Human synapsin
  Tag / fusion protein: FLAG (N terminal on insert)
  Cloning method: Restriction Enzyme; 5′ cloning site HindIII (not destroyed); 3′ cloning site NotI (not destroyed)
  Sequencing primers: 5′ N/A; 3′ BGH Reverse
Terms and licenses: Academic/Nonprofit Terms; Industry Terms: Not Available to Industry
How to cite: pAAV-hSYN-DRD2-V2tail-TevN-BLITz1-TetR-VP16-bGHpA was a gift from Hyungbae Kwon (Addgene plasmid # 89874 ; http://n2t.net/addgene:89874 ; RRID:Addgene_89874)
